>Addgene plasmid #153420 | MBC2-PuroIII | addgene full sequence | sequence record 306062 | Addgene NGS Result
CTTCCCCATCGGTGATGTCGGCGATATAGGCGCCAGCAACCGCACCTGTGGCGCCGGTGATGCCGGCCAC
GATGCGTCCGGCGTAGAGGCGATTAGTCCAATTTGTTAAAGACAGGATATCAGTGGTCCAGGCTCTAGTT
TTGACTCAACAATATCACCAGCTGAAGCCTATAGAGTACGAGCCATAGATAAAATAAAAGATTTTATTTA
GTCTCCAGAAAAAGGGGGGAATGAAAGACCCCACCTGTAGGTTTGGCAAGCTAGCTTAAGTAACGCCATT
TTGCAAGGCATGGAAAATACATAACTGAGAATAGAGAAGTTCAGATCAAGGTTAGGAACAGAGAGACAGC
AGAATATGGGCCAAACAGGATATCTGTGGTAAGCAGTTCCTGCCCCGGCTCAGGGCCAAGAACAGATGGT
CCCCAGATGCGGTCCCGCCCTCAGCAGTTTCTAGAGAACCATCAGATGTTTCCAGGGTGCCCCAAGGACC
TGAAATGACCCTGTGCCTTATTTGAACTAACCAATCAGTTCGCTTCTCGCTTCTGTTCGCGCGCTTCTGC
TCCCCGAGCTCAATAAAAGAGCCCACAACCCCTCACTCGGCGCGCCAGTCCTCCGATAGACTGCGTCGCC
CGGGTACCCGTATTCCCAATAAAGCCTCTTGCTGTTTGCATCCGAATCGTGGACTCGCTGATCCTTGGGA
GGGTCTCCTCAGATTGATTGACTGCCCACCTCGGGGGTCTTTCATTTGGAGGTTCCACCGAGATTTGGAG
ACCCCTGCCCAGGGACCACCGACCCCCCCGCCGGGAGGTAAGCTGGCCAGCGGTCGTTTCGTGTCTGTCT
CTGTCTTTGTGCGTGTTTGTGCCGGCATCTAATGTTTGCGCCTGCGTCTGTACTAGTTAGCTAACTAGCT
CTGTATCTGGCGGACCCGTGGTGGAACTGACGAGTTCTGAACACCCGGCCGCAACCCTGGGAGACGTCCC
AGGGACTTTGGGGGCCGTTTTTGTGGCCCGACCTGAGGAAGGGAGTCGATGTGGAATCCGACCCCGTCAG
GATATGTGGTTCTGGTAGGAGACGAGAACCTAAAACAGTTCCCGCCTCCGTCTGAATTTTTGCTTTCGGT
TTGGAACCGAAGCCGCGCGTCTTGTCTGCTGCAGCGCTGCAGCATCGTTCTGTGTTGTCTCTGTCTGACT
GTGTTTCTGTATTTGTCTGAAAATTAGGGCCAGACTGTTACCACTCCCTTAAGTTTGACCTTAGGTCACT
GGAAAGATGTCGAGCGGATCGCTCACAACCAGTCGGTAGATGTCAAGAAGAGACGTTGGGTTACCTTCTG
CTCTGCAGAATGGCCAACCTTTAACGTCGGATGGCCGCGAGACGGCACCTTTAACCGAGACCTCATCACC
CAGGTTAAGATCAAGGTCTTTTCACCTGGCCCGCATGGACACCCAGACCAGGTCCCCTACATCGTGACCT
GGGAAGCCTTGGCTTTTGACCCCCCTCCCTGGGTCAAGCCCTTTGTACACCCTAAGCCTCCGCCTCCTCT
TCCTCCATCCGCCCCGTCTCTCCCCCTTGAACCTCCTCGTTCGACCCCGCCTCGATCCTCCCTTTATCCA
GCCCTCACTCCTTCTCTAGGCGCCGGAATTCACGCGTCACCATGAAAACATATGCTCCTACATTATTCAT
GTTTCTATGGCTGCAGCTGGATGGGATGAGTCGACGTACCAGTTAGATCTGAGAAATGTGACTCCACCCA
AGGTCTCCTTGTTTGAGCCATCAAAAGCAGAGATTGCAAACAAACAAAAGGCTACCCTCGTGTGCTTGGC
CAGGGGCTTCTTCCCTGACCACGTGGAGCTGAGCTGGTGGGTGAATGGCAAGGAGGTCCACAGTGGGGTC
AGCACGGACCCTCAGGCCTACAAGGAGAGCAATTATAGCTACTGCCTGAGCAGCCGCCTGAGGGTCTCTG
CTACCTTCTGGCACAATCCTCGAAACCACTTCCGCTGCCAAGTGCAGTTCCATGGGCTTTCAGAGGAGGA
CAAGTGGCCAGAGGGCTCACCCAAACCTGTCACACAGAACATCAGTGCAGAGGCCTGGGGCCGAGCAGAC
TGTGGAATCACTTCAGCATCCTATCATCAGGGGGTTCTGTCTGCAACCATCCTCTATGAGATCCTACTGG
GGAAGGCCACCCTATATGCTGTGCTGGTCAGTGGCCTGGTGCTGATGGCCATGGTCAAGAAAAAAAATTC
CTGACTCGAGCGGGATCAATTCCGCCCCCCCCCTAACGTTACTGGCCGAAGCCGCTTGGAATAAGGCCGG
TGTGCGTTTGTCTATATGTTATTTTCCACCATATTGCCGTCTTTTGGCAATGTGAGGGCCCGGAAACCTG
GCCCTGTCTTCTTGACGAGCATTCCTAGGGGTCTTTCCCCTCTCGCCAAAGGAATGCAAGGTCTGTTGAA
TGTCGTGAAGGAAGCAGTTCCTCTGGAAGCTTCTTGAAGACAAACAACGTCTGTAGCGACCCTTTGCAGG
CAGCGGAACCCCCCACCTGGCGACAGGTGCCTCTGCGGCCAAAAGCCACGTGTATAAGATACACCTGCAA
AGGCGGCACAACCCCAGTGCCACGTTGTGAGTTGGATAGTTGTGGAAAGAGTCAAATGGCTCTCCTCAAG
CGTATTCAACAAGGGGCTGAAGGATGCCCAGAAGGTACCCCATTGTATGGGATCTGATCTGGGGCCTCGG
TGCACATGCTTTACATGTGTTTAGTCGAGGTTAAAAAAACGTCTAGGCCCCCCGAACCACGGGGACGTGG
TTTTCCTTTGAAAAACACGATAATACCATGACCGAGTACAAGCCCACGGTGCGCCTCGCCACCCGCGACG
ACGTCCCCAGGGCCGTACGCACCCTCGCCGCCGCGTTCGCCGACTACCCCGCCACGCGCCACACCGTCGA
TCCAGACCGCCACATCGAGCGGGTCACCGAGCTGCAAGAACTCTTCCTCACGCGCGTCGGGCTCGACATC
GGCAAGGTGTGGGTCGCGGACGACGGCGCCGCGGTGGCGGTCTGGACCACGCCGGAGAGCGTCGAAGCGG
GGGCGGTGTTCGCCGAGATCGGCCCGCGCATGGCCGAGTTGAGCGGTTCCCGGCTGGCCGCGCAGCAACA
GATGGAAGGCCTCCTGGCGCCGCACCGGCCCAAGGAGCCCGCGTGGTTCCTGGCCACCGTCGGCGTCTCG
CCCGACCACCAGGGCAAGGGTCTGGGCAGCGCCGTCGTGCTCCCCGGAGTGGAGGCGGCCGAGCGCGCCG
GGGTGCCCGCCTTCCTGGAGACCTCCGCGCCCCGCAACCTCCCCTTCTACGAGCGGCTCGGCTTCACCGT
CACCGCCGACGTCGAGGTGCCCGAAGGACCGCGCACCTGGTGCATGACCCGCAAGCCCGGTGCCTGACTC
GACCTGCAGGCATGCAAGCTTCAGGTAGCCGGCTAACGTTAACAACCGGTACCTCTAGAACTATAGCTAG
CATGCGCAAATTTAAAGCGCTGATATCGATAAAATAAAAGATTTTATTTAGTCTCCAGAAAAAGGGGGGA
ATGAAAGACCCCACCTGTAGGTTTGGCAAGCTAGCTTAAGTAACGCCATTTTGCAAGGCATGGAAAATAC
ATAACTGAGAATAGAGAAGTTCAGATCAAGGTTAGGAACAGAGAGACAGCAGAATATGGGCCAAACAGGA
TATCTGTGGTAAGCAGTTCCTGCCCCGGCTCAGGGCCAAGAACAGATGGTCCCCAGATGCGGTCCCGCCC
TCAGCAGTTTCTAGAGAACCATCAGATGTTTCCAGGGTGCCCCAAGGACCTGAAATGACCCTGTGCCTTA
TTTGAACTAACCAATCAGTTCGCTTCTCGCTTCTGTTCGCGCGCTTCTGCTCCCCGAGCTCAATAAAAGA
GCCCACAACCCCTCACTCGGCGCGCCAGTCCTCCGATAGACTGCGTCGCCCGGGTACCCGTGTATCCAAT
AAACCCTCTTGCAGTTGCATCCGACTTGTGGTCTCGCTGTTCCTTGGGAGGGTCTCCTCTGAGTGATTGA
CTACCCGTCAGCGGGGGTCTTTCATGGGTAACAGTTTCTTGAAGTTGGAGAACAACATTCTGAGGGTAGG
AGTCGAATATTAAGTAATCCTGACTCAATTAGCCACTGTTTTGAATCCACATACTCCAATACTCCTGAAA
TAGTTCATTATGGACAGCGCAGAAAGAGCTGGGGAGAATTGTGAAATTGTTATCCGCTCACAATTCCACA
CAACATACGAGCCGGAAGCATAAAGTGTAAAGCCTGGGGTGCCTAATGAGTGAGCTAACTCACATTAATT
GCGTTGCGCTCACTGCCCGCTTTCCAGTCGGGAAACCTGTCGTGCCAGCTGCATTAATGAATCGGCCAAC
GCGCGGGGAGAGGCGGTTTGCGTATTGGGCGCTCTTCCGCTTCCTCGCTCACTGACTCGCTGCGCTCGGT
CGTTCGGCTGCGGCGAGCGGTATCAGCTCACTCAAAGGCGGTAATACGGTTATCCACAGAATCAGGGGAT
AACGCAGGAAAGAACATGTGAGCAAAAGGCCAGCAAAAGGCCAGGAACCGTAAAAAGGCCGCGTTGCTGG
CGTTTTTCCATAGGCTCCGCCCCCCTGACGAGCATCACAAAAATCGACGCTCAAGTCAGAGGTGGCGAAA
CCCGACAGGACTATAAAGATACCAGGCGTTTCCCCCTGGAAGCTCCCTCGTGCGCTCTCCTGTTCCGACC
CTGCCGCTTACCGGATACCTGTCCGCCTTTCTCCCTTCGGGAAGCGTGGCGCTTTCTCATAGCTCACGCT
GTAGGTATCTCAGTTCGGTGTAGGTCGTTCGCTCCAAGCTGGGCTGTGTGCACGAACCCCCCGTTCAGCC
CGACCGCTGCGCCTTATCCGGTAACTATCGTCTTGAGTCCAACCCGGTAAGACACGACTTATCGCCACTG
GCAGCAGCCACTGGTAACAGGATTAGCAGAGCGAGGTATGTAGGCGGTGCTACAGAGTTCTTGAAGTGGT
GGCCTAACTACGGCTACACTAGAAGAACAGTATTTGGTATCTGCGCTCTGCTGAAGCCAGTTACCTTCGG
AAAAAGAGTTGGTAGCTCTTGATCCGGCAAACAAACCACCGCTGGTAGCGGTGGTTTTTTTGTTTGCAAG
CAGCAGATTACGCGCAGAAAAAAAGGATCTCAAGAAGATCCTTTGATCTTTTCTACGGGGTCTGACGCTC
AGTGGAACGAAAACTCACGTTAAGGGATTTTGGTCATGAGATTATCAAAAAGGATCTTCACCTAGATCCT
TTTAAATTAAAAATGAAGTTTTAAATCAATCTAAAGTATATATGAGTAAACTTGGTCTGACAGTTACCAA
TGCTTAATCAGTGAGGCACCTATCTCAGCGATCTGTCTATTTCGTTCATCCATAGTTGCCTGACTCCCCG
TCGTGTAGATAACTACGATACGGGAGGGCTTACCATCTGGCCCCAGTGCTGCAATGATACCGCGAGACCC
ACGCTCACCGGCTCCAGATTTATCAGCAATAAACCAGCCAGCCGGAAGGGCCGAGCGCAGAAGTGGTCCT
GCAACTTTATCCGCCTCCATCCAGTCTATTAATTGTTGCCGGGAAGCTAGAGTAAGTAGTTCGCCAGTTA
ATAGTTTGCGCAACGTTGTTGCCATTGCTACAGGCATCGTGGTGTCACGCTCGTCGTTTGGTATGGCTTC
ATTCAGCTCCGGTTCCCAACGATCAAGGCGAGTTACATGATCCCCCATGTTGTGCAAAAAAGCGGTTAGC
TCCTTCGGTCCTCCGATCGTTGTCAGAAGTAAGTTGGCCGCAGTGTTATCACTCATGGTTATGGCAGCAC
TGCATAATTCTCTTACTGTCATGCCATCCGTAAGATGCTTTTCTGTGACTGGTGAGTACTCAACCAAGTC
ATTCTGAGAATAGTGTATGCGGCGACCGAGTTGCTCTTGCCCGGCGTCAATACGGGATAATACCGCGCCA
CATAGCAGAACTTTAAAAGTGCTCATCATTGGAAAACGTTCTTCGGGGCGAAAACTCTCAAGGATCTTAC
CGCTGTTGAGATCCAGTTCGATGTAACCCACTCGTGCACCCAACTGATCTTCAGCATCTTTTACTTTCAC
CAGCGTTTCTGGGTGAGCAAAAACAGGAAGGCAAAATGCCGCAAAAAAGGGAATAAGGGCGACACGGAAA
TGTTGAATACTCATACTCTTCCTTTTTCAATATTATTGAAGCATTTATCAGGGTTATTGTCTCATGAGCG
GATACATATTTGAATGTATTTAGAAAAATAAACAAATAGGGGTTCCGCGCACATTTCCCCGAAAAGTGCC
ACCTGACGTCTAAGAAACCATTATTATCATGACATTAACCTATAAAAATAGGCGTATCACGAGGCCCTTT
CGTCTCGCGCGTTTCGGTGATGACGGTGAAAACCTCTGACACATGCAGCTCCCGGAGACGGTCACAGCTT
GTCTGTAAGCGGATGCCGGGAGCAGACAAGCCCGTCAGGGCGCGTCAGCGGGTGTTGGCGGGTGTCGGGG
CTGGCTTAACTATGCGGCATCAGAGCAGATTGTACTGAGAGTGCACCATATGCGGTGTGAAATACCGCAC
AGATGCGTAAGGAGAAAATACCGCATCAGGCGCCATTCGCCATTCAGGCTGCGCAACTGTTGGGAAGGGC
GATCGGTGCGGGCCTCTTCGCTATTACGCCAGCTGGCGAAAGGGGGATGTGCTGCAAGGCGATTAAGTTG
GGTAACGCCAGGGTTTTCCCAGTCACGACGTTGTAAAACGACGGCGCAAGGAATGGTGCATGCAAGGAGA
TGGCGCCCAACAGTCCCCCGGCCACGGGGCCTGCCACCATACCCACGCCGAAACAAGCGCTCATGAGCCC
GAAGTGGCGAGCCCGAT
Features (pLannotate 1.2.2; 20 found; start..end, strand, type, name):
     90..188     +  CDS            env (fragment): murine leukemia virus gPr80 envelope polyprotein precursor; env; proteolytically cleaved into gp70SU and p15TM subunits
    230..746     +  LTR            5' LTR: 5' long terminal repeat from murine embryonic stem cell virus
    810..1151    +  misc_feature   MESV Ψ: packaging signal of murine embryonic stem cell virus
   1218..1634    +  CDS            gag (truncated): truncated Moloney murine leukemia virus (MMLV) gag gene lacking the start codon
   1726..2241    +  CDS            TCB2_MOUSE: Experimental evidence at protein level: Swiss-Prot protein existence level 1. From Mus musculus (Mouse).
   2265..2825    +  misc_feature   IRES: internal ribosome entry site (IRES) of the encephalomyocarditis virus (EMCV)
   2828..3427    +  CDS            PuroR (fragment): puromycin N-acetyltransferase; pac from Streptomyces; confers resistance to puromycin
   3429..3451    +  misc_feature   MCS (fragment): pUC18/19 multiple cloning site
   3571..4085    +  LTR            3' LTR: 3' long terminal repeat from murine embryonic stem cell virus
   4247..4263    -  protein_bind   lac operator: The lac repressor binds to the lac operator to inhibit transcription in E. coli. This inhibition can be relieved by adding lactose or isopropyl-β-D-thiogalactopyranoside (IPTG). lac repressor encoded by lacI
   4271..4301    -  promoter       lac promoter: promoter for the E. coli lac operon
   4316..4337    -  protein_bind   CAP binding site: CAP binding activates transcription in the presence of cAMP. E. coli catabolite activator protein
   4350..4442    -  CDS            lacI (fragment): lac repressor; lacI; The lac repressor binds to the lac operator to inhibit transcription in E. coli. This inhibition can be relieved by adding lactose or isopropyl-β-D-thiogalactopyranoside (IPTG).
   4625..5213    -  rep_origin     ori: high-copy-number ColE1/pMB1/pBR322/pUC origin of replication
   5384..6244    -  CDS            AmpR: β-lactamase; bla; confers resistance to ampicillin, carbenicillin, and related antibiotics
   6245..6349    -  promoter       AmpR promoter: bla
   6444..6479    +  CDS            rop (fragment): Rop protein, which maintains plasmids at low copy number; rop
   6581..6680    +  misc_feature   bom (fragment): basis of mobility region from pBR322
   6686..6835    -  CDS            lacZα (fragment): LacZα fragment of β-galactosidase; lacZ fragment
   6835..89      -  CDS            TcR (fragment) (across the origin): tetracycline efflux protein; tet; confers resistance to tetracycline
