[The description below was written by a language model from this plasmid's Addgene catalogue record and pLannotate feature annotations shown in this document.]
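Description:
MBC2-PuroIII is an MSCV-type gammaretroviral expression vector built on the pMI-Puro backbone and designed as a recipient plasmid for cloning and expressing T cell receptor genes in mammalian cells. In bacteria it is maintained as a high-copy plasmid through a ColE1/pUC-type origin and selected with ampicillin via the β-lactamase gene and its native promoter. Short remnants of lac, rop, bom, lacZα and tetracycline-resistance sequences in the annotation are fragments left over from earlier cloning vectors rather than functional parts.

The retroviral unit is flanked by 5' and 3' long terminal repeats of murine embryonic stem cell virus. The 5' LTR is followed by the Ψ packaging signal and a truncated gag segment lacking its start codon, which together allow the transcript to be packaged into virions when gag, pol and env are supplied in trans by packaging cells. No separate internal promoter is annotated, so expression is presumably driven by the 5' LTR. Downstream lies the mouse TCR-beta2 constant region (TRBC2). The catalogue entry also lists a murine TCR-alpha signal peptide in the insert, although the feature table does not annotate it separately. An EMCV IRES then links this first cistron to the puromycin N-acetyltransferase gene, so that both are translated from one bicistronic transcript and transduced cells can be selected with puromycin.

The arrangement provides fixed leader and constant-region sequences for building TCR expression constructs, though the record does not describe the cloning scheme or which variable segments are inserted. The associated work concerns the antigen reactivity of T cells from human pancreatic islets in type 1 diabetes.
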