Addgene plasmid #153420: MBC2-PuroIII
Purpose: MSCV backbone with murine TCR-alpha signal peptide and murine TCR-beta2 constant region (TRBC2) for expression of TCR genes
Depositing lab: Maki Nakayama. Depositing organization: University of Colorado Denver and Anschutz Medical Campus. Publication: Human islet T cells are highly reactive to preproinsulin in type 1 diabetes. Anderson AM, Landry LG, Alkanani AA, Pyle L, Powers AC, Atkinson MA, Mathews CE, Roep BO, Michels AW, Nakayama M. Proc Natl Acad Sci U S A. 2021 Oct 12;118(41). pii: 2107208118. doi: 10.1073/pnas.2107208118. PubMed 34611019.
Backbone
  Vector backbone: pMI-Puro
  Backbone manufacturer: Maki Nakayama
  Vector type: Mammalian Expression, Retroviral
  Selectable markers: Puromycin
Growth in bacteria
  Bacterial resistance: Ampicillin, 100 μg/mL
  Growth temperature: 37°C
  Growth strain: NEB Stable
  Copy number: High Copy
Gene/Insert
  Gene/Insert name: murine TCR-alpha signal peptide and murine TCR-beta2 constant region (TRBC2)
  Species: M. musculus (mouse)
Terms and licenses: Academic/Nonprofit Terms; Industry Terms: Not Available to Industry
Depositor comments: Second gene is puromycin-resistant gene
How to cite: MBC2-PuroIII was a gift from Maki Nakayama (Addgene plasmid # 153420 ; http://n2t.net/addgene:153420 ; RRID:Addgene_153420)
